>Addgene plasmid #184640 | cyt-GafD-mTurboID-V5 | addgene full sequence | sequence record 366751 | Addgene NGS Result
TCTGCTTAGGGTTAGGCGTTTTGCGCTGCTTCGCGATGTACGGGCCAGATATACGCGTTGACATTGATTA
TTGACTAGTTATTAATAGTAATCAATTACGGGGTCATTAGTTCATAGCCCATATATGGAGTTCCGCGTTA
CATAACTTACGGTAAATGGCCCGCCTGGCTGACCGCCCAACGACCCCCGCCCATTGACGTCAATAATGAC
GTATGTTCCCATAGTAACGCCAATAGGGACTTTCCATTGACGTCAATGGGTGGAGTATTTACGGTAAACT
GCCCACTTGGCAGTACATCAAGTGTATCATATGCCAAGTACGCCCCCTATTGACGTCAATGACGGTAAAT
GGCCCGCCTGGCATTATGCCCAGTACATGACCTTATGGGACTTTCCTACTTGGCAGTACATCTACGTATT
AGTCATCGCTATTACCATGGTGATGCGGTTTTGGCAGTACATCAATGGGCGTGGATAGCGGTTTGACTCA
CGGGGATTTCCAAGTCTCCACCCCATTGACGTCAATGGGAGTTTGTTTTGGCACCAAAATCAACGGGACT
TTCCAAAATGTCGTAACAACTCCGCCCCATTGACGCAAATGGGCGGTAGGCGTGTACGGTGGGAGGTCTA
TATAAGCAGAGCTCTCTGGCTAACTAGAGAACCCACTGCTTACTGGCTTATCGAAATTAATACGACTCAC
TATAGGGAGACCCAAGCTTATGGCCGTGTCCTTCATCGGCAGCACCGAAAATGATGTGGGCCCTAGCCAG
GGCAGCTACAGCTCTACACACGCCATGGACAACCTGCCTTTCGTGTACAACACCGGCTACAATATCGGCT
ACCAGAACGCCAACGTGTGGCGGATCTCTGGCGGCTTTTGTGTTGGCCTGGACGGCAAAGTGGATCTGCC
TGTTGTGGGCTCTCTGGACGGCCAGTCTATCTACGGCCTGACAGAGGAAGTGGGCCTGCTGATCTGGATG
GGCGACACCAATTACAGCAGAGGCACAGCCATGAGCGGCAACAGCTGGGAGAATGTGTTCAGCGGATGGT
GCGTGGGCAACTACGTGTCCACACAGGGACTGTCTGTGCACGTGCGGCCTGTGATCCTGAAGAGAAATAG
CAGCGCCCAGTACAGCGTGCAGAAAACCAGCATCGGCTCCATCAGAATGCGGCCCTACAATGGCAGCTCT
AAGCTTGCGGCCGCCACCATGGGCAAGCCCATCCCCAACCCCCTGCTGGGCCTGGACAGCACCGCTAGCA
TCCCGCTGCTGAACGCTAAACAGATTCTGGGACAGCTGGACGGCGGGAGCGTGGCAGTCCTGCCTGTGGT
CGACTCCACCAATCAGTACCTGCTGGATCGAATCGGCGAGCTGAAGAGTGGGGATGCTTGCATTGCAGAA
TATCAGCAGGCAGGGAGAGGAAGCAGAGGGAGGAAATGGTTCTCTCCTTTTGGAGCTAACCTGTACCTGA
GTATGTTTTGGCGCCTGAAGCGGGGACCAGCAGCAATCGGCCTGGGCCCGGTCATCGGAATTGTCATGGC
AGAAGCGCTGCGAAAGCTGGGAGCAGACAAGGTGCGAGTCAAATGGCCCAATGACCTGTATCTGCAGGAT
AGAAAGCTGGCAGGCATCCTGGTGGAGCTGGCCGGAATAACAGGCGATGCTGCACAGATCGTCATTGGCG
CCGGGATTAACGTGGCTATGAGGCGCGTGGAGGAAAGCGTGGTCAATCAGGGCTGGATCACACTGCAGGA
AGCAGGGATTAACCTGGACAGGAATACTCTGGCCGCTATGCTGATCCGAGAGCTGCGGGCAGCCCTGGAA
CTGTTCGAGCAGGAAGGCCTGGCTCCATATCTGTCACGGTGGGAGAAGCTGGATAACTTCATCAATAGAC
CCGTGAAGCTGATCATTGGGGACAAAGAGATTTTCGGGATTAGCCGGGGGATTGATAAACAGGGAGCCCT
GCTGCTGGAACAGGACGGAGTTATCAAACCCTGGATGGGCGGAGAAATCAGTCTGCGGTCTGCCGAAAAG
CTGCAGCTGCCTCCCCTGGAGCGCCTGACCCTGGACTAATAGCTCGAGCATGCATCTAGAGGGCCCTATT
CTATAGTGTCACCTAAATGCTAGAGCTCGCTGATCAGCCTCGACTGTGCCTTCTAGTTGCCAGCCATCTG
TTGTTTGCCCCTCCCCCGTGCCTTCCTTGACCCTGGAAGGTGCCACTCCCACTGTCCTTTCCTAATAAAA
TGAGGAAATTGCATCGCATTGTCTGAGTAGGTGTCATTCTATTCTGGGGGGTGGGGTGGGGCAGGACAGC
AAGGGGGAGGATTGGGAAGACAATAGCAGGCATGCTGGGGATGCGGTGGGCTCTATGGCTTCTGAGGCGG
AAAGAACCAGCTGGGGCTCTAGGGGGTATCCCC
[124 nt withheld, positions 2414-2537]
C
[91 nt withheld, positions 2539-2629]
A
[49 nt withheld, positions 2631-2679]
CCTTTGACGTTGGAGTCCACGTTCTTT
[37 nt withheld, positions 2707-2743]
ACCCTATCTCGGTCTATTCTTTTGATTTATAAGGGATTTTGCCGATTTCGGCCTATTGGTTAAAAAATGA
GCTGATTTAACAAAAATTTAACGCGAATTAATTCTGTGGAATGTGTGTCAGTTAGGGTGTGGAAAGTCCC
CAGGCTCCCCAGCAGGCAGAAGTATGCAAAGCATGCATCTCAATTAGTCAGCAACCAGGTGTGGAAAGTC
CCCAGGCTCCCCAGCAGGCAGAAGTATGCAAAGCATGCATCTCAATTAGTCAGCAACCATAGTCCCGCCC
CTAACTCCGCCCATCCCGCCCCTAACTCCGCCCAGTTCCGCCCATTCTCCGCCCCATGGCTGACTAATTT
TTTTTATTTATGCAGAGGCCGAGGCCGCCTCTGCCTCTGAGCTATTCCAGAAGTAGTGAGGAGGCTTTTT
TGGAGGCCTAGGCTTTTGCAAAAAGCTCCCGGGAGCTTGTATATCCATTTTCGGATCTGATCAAGAGACA
GGATGAGGATCGTTTCGCATGATTGAACAAGATGGATTGCACGCAGGTTCTCCGGCCGCTTGGGTGGAGA
GGCTATTCGGCTATGACTGGGCACAACAGACAATCGGCTGCTCTGATGCCGCCGTGTTCCGGCTGTCAGC
GCAGGGGCGCCCGGTTCTTTTTGTCAAGACCGACCTGTCCGGTGCCCTGAATGAACTGCAGGACGAGGCA
GCGCGGCTATCGTGGCTGGCCACGACGGGCGTTCCTTGCGCAGCTGTGCTCGACGTTGTCACTGAAGCGG
GAAGGGACTGGCTGCTATTGGGCGAAGTGCCGGGGCAGGATCTCCTGTCATCTCACCTTGCTCCTGCCGA
GAAAGTATCCATCATGGCTGATGCAATGCGGCGGCTGCATACGCTTGATCCGGCTACCTGCCCATTCGAC
CACCAAGCGAAACATCGCATCGAGCGAGCACGTACTCGGATGGAAGCCGGTCTTGTCGATCAGGATGATC
TGGACGAAGAGCATCAGGGGCTCGCGCCAGCCGAACTGTTCGCCAGGCTCAAGGCGCGCATGCCCGACGG
CGAGGATCTCGTCGTGACCCATGGCGATGCCTGCTTGCCGAATATCATGGTGGAAAATGGCCGCTTTTCT
GGATTCATCGACTGTGGCCGGCTGGGTGTGGCGGACCGCTATCAGGACATAGCGTTGGCTACCCGTGATA
TTGCTGAAGAGCTTGGCGGCGAATGGGCTGACCGCTTCCTCGTGCTTTACGGTATCGCCGCTCCCGATTC
GCAGCGCATCGCCTTCTATCGCCTTCTTGACGAGTTCTTCTGAGCGGGACTCTGGGGTTCGAAATGACCG
ACCAAGCGACGCCCAACCTGCCATCACGAGATTTCGATTCCACCGCCGCCTTCTATGAAAGGTTGGGCTT
CGGAATCGTTTTCCGGGACGCCGGCTGGATGATCCTCCAGCGCGGGGATCTCATGCTGGAGTTCTTCGCC
CACCCCAACTTGTTTATTGCAGCTTATAATGGTTACAAATAAAGCAATAGCATCACAAATTTCACAAATA
AAGCATTTTTTTCACTGCATTCTAGTTGTGGTTTGTCCAAACTCATCAATGTATCTTATCATGTCTGTAT
ACCGTCGACCTCTAGCTAGAGCTTGGCGTAATCATGGTCATAGCTGTTTCCTGTGTGAAATTGTTATCCG
CTCACAATTCCACACAACATACGAGCCGGAAGCATAAAGTGTAAAGCCTGGGGTGCCTAATGAGTGAGCT
AACTCACATTAATTGCGTTGCGCTCACTGCCCGCTTTCCAGTCGGGAAACCTGTCGTGCCAGCTGCATTA
ATGAATCGGCCAACGCGCGGGGAGAGGCGGTTTGCGTATTGGGCGCTCTTCCGCTTCCTCGCTCACTGAC
TCGCTGCGCTCGGTCGTTCGGCTGCGGCGAGCGGTATCAGCTCACTCAAAGGCGGTAATACGGTTATCCA
CAGAATCAGGGGATAACGCAGGAAAGAACATGTGAGCAAAAGGCCAGCAAAAGGCCAGGAACCGTAAAAA
GGCCGCGTTGCTGGCGTTTTTCCATAGGCTCCGCCCCCCTGACGAGCATCACAAAAATCGACGCTCAAGT
CAGAGGTGGCGAAACCCGACAGGACTATAAAGATACCAGGCGTTTCCCCCTGGAAGCTCCCTCGTGCGCT
CTCCTGTTCCGACCCTGCCGCTTACCGGATACCTGTCCGCCTTTCTCCCTTCGGGAAGCGTGGCGCTTTC
TCATAGCTCACGCTGTAGGTATCTCAGTTCGGTGTAGGTCGTTCGCTCCAAGCTGGGCTGTGTGCACAAA
CCCCCCGTTCAGCCCGACCGCTGCGCCTTATCCGGTAACTATCGTCTTGAGTCCAACCCGGTAAGACACG
ACTTATCGCCACTGGCAGCAGCCACTGGTAACAGGATTAGCAGAGCGAGGTATGTAGGCGGTGCTACAGA
GTTCTTGAAGTGGTGGCCTAACTACGGCTACACTAGAAGAACAGTATTTGGTATCTGCGCTCTGCTGAAG
CCAGTTACCTTCGGAAAAAGAGTTGGTAGCTCTTGATCCGGCAAACAAACCACCGCTGGTAGCGGTGGTT
TTTTTGTTTGCAAGCAGCAGATTACGCGCAGAAAAAAAGGATCTCAAGAAGATCCTTTGATCTTTTCTAC
GGGGTCTGACGCTCAGTGGAACGAAAACTCACGTTAAGGGATTTTGGTCATGAGATTATCAAAAAGGATC
TTCACCTAGATCCTTTTAAATTAAAAATGAAGTTTTAAATCAATCTAAAGTATATATGAGTAAACTTGGT
CTGACAGTTACCAATGCTTAATCAGTGAGGCACCTATCTCAGCGATCTGTCTATTTCGTTCATCCATAGT
TGCCTGACTCCCCGTCGTGTAGATAACTACGATACGGGAGGGCTTACCATCTGGCCCCAGTGCTGCAATG
ATACCGCGAGACCCACGCTCACCGGCTCCAGATTTATCAGCAATAAACCAGCCAGCCGGAAGGGCCGAGC
GCAGAAGTGGTCCTGCAACTTTATCCGCCTCCATCCAGTCTATTAATTGTTGCCGGGAAGCTAGAGTAAG
TAGTTCGCCAGTTAATAGTTTGCGCAACGTTGTTGCCATTGCTACAGGCATCGTGGTGTCACGCTCGTCG
TTTGGTATGGCTTCATTCAGCTCCGGTTCCCAACGATCAAGGCGAGTTACATGATCCCCCATGTTGTGCA
AAAAAGCGGTTAGCTCCTTCGGTCCTCCGATCGTTGTCAGAAGTAAGTTGGCCGCAGTGTTATCACTCAT
GGTTATGGCAGCACTGCATAATTCTCTTACTGTCATGCCATCCGTAAGATGCTTTTCTGTGACTGGTGAG
TACTCAACCAAGTCATTCTGAGAATAGTGTATGCGGCGACCGAGTTGCTCTTGCCCGGCGTCAATACGGG
ATAATACCGCGCCACATAGCAGAACTTTAAAAGTGCTCATCATTGGAAAACGTTCTTCGGGGCGAAAACT
CTCAAGGATCTTACCGCTGTTGAGATCCAGTTCGATGTAACCCACTCGTGCACCCAACTGATCTTCAGCA
TCTTTTACTTTCACCAGCGTTTCTGGGTGAGCAAAAACAGGAAGGCAAAATGCCGCAAAAAAGGGAATAA
GGGCGACACGGAAATGTTGAATACTCATACTCTTCCTTTTTCAATATTATTGAAGCATTTATCAGGGTTA
TTGTCTCATGAGCGGATACATATTTGAATGTATTTAGAAAAATAAACAAATAGGGGTTCCGCGCACATTT
CCCCGAAAAGTGCCACCTGACGTCGACGGATCGGGAGATCTCCCGATCCCCTATGGTGCACTCTCAGTAC
AATCTGCTCTGATGCCGCATAGTTAAGCCAGTATCTGCTCCCTGCTTGTGTGTTGGAGGTCGCTGAGTAG
TGCGCGAGCAAAATTTAAGCTACAACAAGGCAAGGCTTGACCGACAATTGCATGAAGAA
Features (pLannotate 1.2.2; 23 found; start..end, strand, type, name):
     60..439     +  enhancer       CMV enhancer: human cytomegalovirus immediate early enhancer
    440..643     +  promoter       CMV promoter: human cytomegalovirus (CMV) immediate early promoter
    639..672     +  LTR            5' LTR (truncated) (fragment): truncated 5' long terminal repeat (LTR) from HIV-1
    688..706     +  promoter       T7 promoter: promoter for bacteriophage T7 RNA polymerase
    723..1325    +  CDS            f17cG (fragment): F17CG_ECOLX - Experimental evidence at protein level: Swiss-Prot protein existence level 1. Essential fimbrial adhesion factor that mediates binding to N-acetylglucosamine-containing receptors in the host intestinal microvilli, leading to colonization of the intestinal tissue, and diarrhea or septicemia. Also confers adhesiveness to laminin and basement membranes (By similarity). From Escherichia coli.
   1260..2030    +  CDS            miniTurbo: N-terminally truncated mutant of the E. coli biotin ligase BioID engineered for improved catalytic efficiency (Branon et al., 2018)
   2037..2063    +  CDS            NES: nuclear export signal from the HIV Rev protein (Fischer et al., 1995)
   2100..2118    -  promoter       SP6 promoter: promoter for bacteriophage SP6 RNA polymerase
   2144..2368    +  polyA_signal   bGH poly(A) signal: bovine growth hormone polyadenylation signal
   2372..2393    +  promoter       SV40 promoter (fragment): SV40 enhancer and early promoter
   2414..2842    +  rep_origin     f1 ori (sequence partly withheld): f1 bacteriophage origin of replication; arrow indicates direction of (+) strand synthesis
   2856..3185    +  promoter       SV40 promoter: SV40 enhancer and early promoter
   3252..4043    +  CDS            neo: KKA2_KLEPN - Also known as kan, nptII. Experimental evidence at protein level: Swiss-Prot protein existence level 1. Resistance to kanamycin, neomycin, paromomycin, ribostamycin, butirosin and gentamicin B. From Klebsiella pneumoniae.
   4067..4225    +  CDS            ble (fragment): BLE_KLEPN - Experimental evidence at protein level: Swiss-Prot protein existence level 1. Binding protein with a strong affinity to the bleomycin family of antibiotics. Binds to CL990; an antimitotic-antibiotic compound. From Klebsiella pneumoniae.
   4220..4341    +  polyA_signal   SV40 poly(A) signal: SV40 polyadenylation signal
   4414..4430    -  protein_bind   lac operator: The lac repressor binds to the lac operator to inhibit transcription in E. coli. This inhibition can be relieved by adding lactose or isopropyl-β-D-thiogalactopyranoside (IPTG). lac repressor encoded by lacI
   4438..4468    -  promoter       lac promoter: promoter for the E. coli lac operon
   4483..4504    -  protein_bind   CAP binding site: CAP binding activates transcription in the presence of cAMP. E. coli catabolite activator protein
   4517..4609    -  CDS            lacI (fragment): lac repressor; lacI; The lac repressor binds to the lac operator to inhibit transcription in E. coli. This inhibition can be relieved by adding lactose or isopropyl-β-D-thiogalactopyranoside (IPTG).
   4792..5380    -  rep_origin     ori: high-copy-number ColE1/pMB1/pBR322/pUC origin of replication
   5551..6411    -  CDS            AmpR: β-lactamase; bla; confers resistance to ampicillin, carbenicillin, and related antibiotics
   6412..6516    -  promoter       AmpR promoter: bla
   6575..6627    -  misc_feature   bom (fragment): basis of mobility region from pBR322
