[The description below was written by a language model from this plasmid's Addgene catalogue record and pLannotate feature annotations shown in this document.]
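Description:
cyt-GafD-mTurboID-V5 is a 6.7 kb mammalian expression plasmid built on an unmodified pcDNA3.1 backbone. It is propagated in E. coli at high copy from a ColE1/pUC-type origin under ampicillin selection (AmpR with its bla promoter). The backbone also carries an f1 phage origin. For stable selection in mammalian cells it has a neomycin phosphotransferase cassette driven by the SV40 enhancer/early promoter and terminated by an SV40 poly(A) signal, which confers G418 resistance.

The payload is a roughly 1.35 kb "GlycoID" fusion transcribed from the CMV immediate-early enhancer/promoter and terminated by the bovine growth hormone poly(A) signal. T7 and SP6 phage promoters flank the cloning region. The open reading frame joins residues 22–178 of GafD to miniTurboID. GafD is an E. coli F17-type fimbrial adhesin whose lectin domain binds N-acetylglucosamine, and miniTurboID is an N-terminally truncated, engineered variant of the E. coli biotin ligase BirA with high catalytic efficiency. A C-terminal nuclear export signal from HIV Rev keeps the fusion in the cytosol. The catalogue entry lists an N-terminal V5 epitope tag for detection, but the automated feature table does not annotate it separately. The table also marks a short HIV-1 LTR fragment just downstream of the CMV promoter and small ble and lacI fragments. These short matches are probably annotation artefacts of the backbone rather than functional parts.

In use, the GlcNAc-binding domain brings the biotin ligase close to O-GlcNAc-modified proteins. These proteins and their neighbours become biotinylated and can be captured and identified, allowing compartment-specific mapping of the cytosolic O-GlcNAc interactome during cellular signalling.
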