Addgene plasmid #184640: cyt-GafD-mTurboID-V5
Purpose: Expresses V5-tagged GlycoID construct: GafD_short-miniTurboID in mammalian cytosol for O-GlcNAc interactome tagging
Depositing lab: Charlie Fehl. Depositing organization: Wayne State University. Publication: Spatiotemporal Proximity Labeling Tools to Track GlcNAc Sugar-Modified Functional Protein Hubs during Cellular Signaling. Liu Y, Nelson ZM, Reda A, Fehl C. ACS Chem Biol. 2022 Jul 12. doi: 10.1021/acschembio.2c00282. PubMed 35819414.
Backbone
  Vector backbone: pcDNA3.1
  Backbone size w/o insert (bp): 5372
  Total vector size (bp): 6722
  Modifications to backbone: None
  Vector type: Mammalian Expression
  Selectable markers: Neomycin (select with G418)
Growth in bacteria
  Bacterial resistance: Ampicillin, 100 μg/mL
  Growth temperature: 37°C
  Growth strain: DH5alpha
  Copy number: High Copy
Gene/Insert
  Gene/Insert name: cyt-GlycoID-V5 (alt name: cytosol targeted GafD (22-178)--miniTurboID (BirA*), V5-tagged)
  Species: Escherichia coli
  Insert size (bp): 1347
  Mutation: GafD -> expressed aa22-178 ; BirA* -> expressed the miniTurboID variant (Alice Ting Lab)
  Promoter: CMV
  Tag / fusion protein: Nuclear export sequence (C terminal on insert); V5 tag (N terminal on insert)
  Cloning method: Restriction Enzyme; 5′ cloning site HindIII (not destroyed); 3′ cloning site HindIII (not destroyed)
  Sequencing primers: 5′ CMV forward; 3′ TurboID reverse: TGTTTATCAATCCCCCGGCT
Terms and licenses: Academic/Nonprofit Terms; Industry Terms: Not Available to Industry
How to cite: cyt-GafD-mTurboID-V5 was a gift from Charlie Fehl (Addgene plasmid # 184640 ; http://n2t.net/addgene:184640 ; RRID:Addgene_184640)
